Addgene plasmid #98793: MSP833
Purpose: Accessory Plasmid for PACE
Depositing lab: David Liu. Depositing organization: Harvard University. Publication: Phage-assisted continuous evolution of proteases with altered substrate specificity. Packer MS, Rees HA, Liu DR. Nat Commun. 2017 Oct 16;8(1):956. doi: 10.1038/s41467-017-01055-9. PubMed 29038472.
Backbone
  Vector backbone: pSC101
  Backbone manufacturer: ATCC
  Vector type: Synthetic Biology
Growth in bacteria
  Bacterial resistance: Ampicillin, 100 μg/mL
  Growth temperature: 37°C
  Growth strain: DH5alpha
  Copy number: Low Copy
Gene/Insert
  Gene/Insert name: proB-lysozyme-IL-23(38-66)-T7RNAP//T7pro-gIII-lux
  Species: Synthetic
  Mutation: None
  Cloning method: Unknown
Terms and licenses: Academic/Nonprofit Terms; Industry Terms: Not Available to Industry
How to cite: MSP833 was a gift from David Liu (Addgene plasmid # 98793 ; http://n2t.net/addgene:98793 ; RRID:Addgene_98793)
