[The description below was written by a language model from this plasmid's Addgene catalogue record and pLannotate feature annotations shown in this document.]
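Description:
MSP833 is a low-copy bacterial accessory plasmid for phage-assisted continuous evolution (PACE), built on a pSC101 backbone. It replicates in E. coli through the pSC101 origin together with its required Rep101 (RepA) protein, and it is selected with ampicillin via a β-lactamase gene under its own promoter. The sequenced record is about 10 kb and its annotated features agree with the catalogue description of the insert.

The payload consists of two divergently arranged modules that together form a protease-responsive genetic circuit. On one strand, a single reading frame fuses T7 lysozyme, a natural inhibitor of T7 RNA polymerase, to T7 RNA polymerase through a short linker derived from residues 38–66 of IL-23. According to the insert name this fusion is driven by the proB promoter, which the feature table does not annotate. On the other strand, a T7 promoter preceded by an rrnB T1 terminator drives M13 gene III, encoding the minor coat protein pIII needed for phage infectivity, followed by the luxA and luxB luciferase subunits.

The design logic is that the tethered lysozyme keeps the polymerase inactive until a protease cuts the IL-23-derived linker. Cleavage frees the polymerase to transcribe gene III and the luciferase genes. This couples production of infectious phage progeny to cleavage of the target sequence, while luminescence gives a parallel readout of circuit activity. The associated work concerns evolving proteases with altered substrate specificity, so the plasmid would serve to select for variants able to cleave this IL-23 sequence. The record does not state which protease is being evolved.
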