Features (pLannotate 1.2.2; 13 found; start..end, strand, type, name):
      1..951     -  CDS            Rep101: RepA protein needed for replication with the pSC101 origin; rep101
    999..1221    -  rep_origin     pSC101 ori: low-copy replication origin that requires the Rep101 protein
   1716..1760    +  terminator     rrnB T1 terminator: transcription terminator T1 from the E. coli rrnB gene
   1785..1803    +  promoter       T7 promoter: promoter for bacteriophage T7 RNA polymerase
   1986..3259    +  CDS            M13 gene III (fragment) (sequence partly withheld): pIII; III; minor coat protein
   3259..4338    +  CDS            luxA (sequence partly withheld): LUXA1_PHOLU - Experimental evidence at protein level: Swiss-Prot protein existence level 1. Light-emitting reaction in luminous bacteria. From Photorhabdus luminescens (Xenorhabdus luminescens).
   4402..5382    +  CDS            LuxB: LuxB luciferase subunit; luxB; from the Photorhabdus luminescens bioluminescence operon
   5482..8127    -  CDS            RPOL_BPT7: Experimental evidence at protein level: Swiss-Prot protein existence level 1. Highly processive DNA-dependent RNA polymerase that catalyzes the transcription of class II and class III viral genes. Recognizes a specific promoter sequence and enters first into an 'abortive phase' where very short transcripts are synthesized and released before proceeding to the processive transcription of long RNA chains. Unwinds the double-stranded DNA to expose the coding strand for templating. Participates in the initiation of viral DNA replication presumably by making primers accessible to the DNA polymerase
   8128..8214    -  CDS            IL23A (fragment): IL23A_CAVPO - Experimental evidence at transcript level: Swiss-Prot protein existence level 2. Associates with IL12B to form the IL-23 interleukin, a heterodimeric cytokine which functions in innate and adaptive immunity. IL-23 may constitute with IL-17 an acute response to infection in peripheral tissues. IL-23 binds to a heterodimeric receptor complex composed of IL12RB1 and IL23R, activates the Jak-Stat signaling cascade, stimulates memory rather than naive T-cells and promotes production of proinflammatory cytokines. IL-23 induces autoimmune inflammation and thus may be responsible for aut
   8215..8664    -  CDS            T7 lysozyme: lysozyme from bacteriophage T7 inhibitor of T7 RNA polymerase
   8849..8895    -  terminator     rrnB T1 terminator: transcription terminator T1 from the E. coli rrnB gene
   8946..9806    -  CDS            AmpR: β-lactamase; bla; confers resistance to ampicillin, carbenicillin, and related antibiotics
   9807..9911    -  promoter       AmpR promoter: bla
>Addgene plasmid #98793 | MSP833 | addgene full sequence | sequence record 183257 | Addgene NGS Result
TCAGATCCTTCCGTATTTAGCCAGTATGTTCTCTAGTGTGGTTCGTTGTTTTTGCGTGAGCCATGAGAAC
GAACCATTGAGATCATGCTTACTTTGCATGTCACTCAAAAATTTTGCCTCAAAACTGGTGAGCTGAATTT
TTGCAGTTAAAGCATCGTGTAGTGTTTTTCTTAGTCCGTTACGTAGGTAGGAATCTGATGTAATGGTTGT
TGGTATTTTGTCACCATTCATTTTTATCTGGTTGTTCTCAAGTTCGGTTACGAGATCCATTTGTCTATCT
AGTTCAACTTGGAAAATCAACGTATCAGTCGGGCGGCCTCGCTTATCAACCACCAATTTCATATTGCTGT
AAGTGTTTAAATCTTTACTTATTGGTTTCAAAACCCATTGGTTAAGCCTTTTAAACTCATGGTAGTTATT
TTCAAGCATTAACATGAACTTAAATTCATCAAGGCTAATCTCTATATTTGCCTTGTGAGTTTTCTTTTGT
GTTAGTTCTTTTAATAACCACTCATAAATCCTCATAGAGTATTTGTTTTCAAAAGACTTAACATGTTCCA
GATTATATTTTATGAATTTTTTTAACTGGAAAAGATAAGGCAATATCTCTTCACTAAAAACTAATTCTAA
TTTTTCGCTTGAGAACTTGGCATAGTTTGTCCACTGGAAAATCTCAAAGCCTTTAACCAAAGGATTCCTG
ATTTCCACAGTTCTCGTCATCAGCTCTCTGGTTGCTTTAGCTAATACACCATAAGCATTTTCCCTACTGA
TGTTCATCATCTGAGCGTATTGGTTATAAGTGAACGATACCGTCCGTTCTTTCCTTGTAGGGTTTTCAAT
CGTGGGGTTGAGTAGTGCCACACAGCATAAAATTAGCTTGGTTTCATGCTCCGTTAAGTCATAGCGACTA
ATCGCTAGTTCATTTGCTTTGAAAACAACTAATTCAGACATACATCTCAATTGGTCTAGGTGATTTTAAT
CACTATACCAATTGAGATGGGCTAGTCAATGATAATTACTAGTCCTTTTCCTTTGAGTTGTGGGTATCTG
TAAATTCTGCTAGACCTTTGCTGGAAAACTTGTAAATTCTGCTAGACCCTCTGTAAATTCCGCTAGACCT
TTGTGTGTTTTTTTTGTTTATATTCAAGTGGTTATAATTTATAGAATAAAGAAAGAATAAAAAAAGATAA
AAAGAATAGATCCCAGCCCTGTGTATAACTCACTACTTTAGTCAGTTCCGCAGTATTACAAAAGGATGTC
GCAAACGCTGTTTGCTCCTCTACAAAACAGACCTTAAAACCCTAAAGGCTTAAGTAGCACCCTCGCAAGC
TCGGGCAAATCGCTGAATATTCCTTTTGTCTCCGACCATCAGGCACCTGAGTCGCTGTCTTTTTCGTGAC
ATTCAGTTCGCTGCGCTCACGGCTCTGGCAGTGAATGGGGGTAAATGGCACTACAGGCGCCTTTTATGGA
TTCATGCAAGGAAACTACCCATAATACAAGAAAAGCCCGTCACGGGCTTCTCAGGGCGTTTTATGGCGGG
TCTGCTATGTGGTGCTATCTGACTTTTTGCTGTTCAGCAGTTCCTGCCCTCTGATTTTCCAGTCTGACCA
CTTCGGATTATCCCGTGACAGGTCATTCAGACTGGCTAATGCACCCAGTAAGGCAGCGGTATCATCAACA
GGCTTACCCGTCTTACTGTCAAGAGGACATCCGGTCAAATAAAACGAAAGGCTCAGTCGAAAGACTGGGC
CTTTCGTTTTGCTGAGGAGACTTAGGGACCCTACTAATACGACTCACTATAGGGAGAAAGAAGGAGCGAC
ATTGCTCCGTGTATTCACTCGTTGGAATGAATACACAGTGCAGTGTTTATTCTGTTATTTATGCCAAAAA
TAAAGGCCACTATCAGGCAGCTTTGTTGTTCTGTTTACCAAGTTCAGGAGGTAACTCATAAGAAAGACCT
GCAGGTGCAGTAAAGGAAAAAAAAA
[85 nt withheld, positions 1986-2070]
C
[98 nt withheld, positions 2072-2169]
A
[305 nt withheld, positions 2171-2475]
G
[176 nt withheld, positions 2477-2652]
CCAATCGTCTGACCTGCCTCAACCTCCTGTC
[82 nt withheld, positions 2684-2765]
GCTCTGAGGGA
[161 nt withheld, positions 2777-2937]
T
[41 nt withheld, positions 2939-2979]
T
[62 nt withheld, positions 2981-3042]
A
[35 nt withheld, positions 3044-3078]
CCTCCCTCAATCGGTTGAATGTCGCCCTTTTGTCTTTGGCGCTGGTAAACCTTACGAGTTCAGTATCGAC
TGCGATAAGATCAACCTGTTCCGC
[50 nt withheld, positions 3173-3222]
T
[37 nt withheld, positions 3224-3260]
GAAATTTGGAAACTTTTTGCTTACATACCAACCTCCCCAATTTTCCCAAACAGAGGTAATGAAACGTTTG
GTTAAATTAGGTCGCATCTCTGAGGAGTGTGGTTTTGATACCGTATGGTTACTGGAGCATCATTTCACGG
AGTTTGGTTTGCTTGGTAACCCTTATGTCGCTGCTGCATATTTACTTGGCGCGACTAAAAAATTGAATGT
AGGAACTGCCGCTATTGTTCTTCCCACAGCCCATCCAGTACGCCAACTTGAAGATGTGAATTTATTGGAT
CAAATGTCAAAAGGACGATTTCGGTTTGGTATTTGCCGAGGGCTTTACAACAAGGACTTTCGCGTATTCG
GCACAGATATGAATAACAGTCGCGCCTTAGCGGAATGCTGGTACGGGCTGATAAAGAATGGCATGACAGA
GGGATATATGGAAGCTGATAATGAACATATCAAGTTCCATAAGGTAAAAGTAAACCCCGCGGCGTATAGC
AGAGGTGGCGCACCGGTTTATGTGGTGGCTGAATCAGCTTCGACGACTGAGTGGGCTGCTCAATTTGGCC
TACCGATGATATTAAGTTGGATTATAAATACTAACGAAAAGAAAGCACAACTTGAGCTTTATAATGAAGT
GGCTCAAGAATATGGGCACGATATTCATAATATCGACCATTGCTTATCATATATAACATCTGTAGATCAT
GACTCAATTAAAGCGAAAGAGATTTGCCGGAAATTTCTGGGGCATTGGTATGATTCTTATGTGAATGCTA
CGACTATTTTTGATGATTCAGACCAAACAAGAGGTTATGATTTCAATAAAGGGCAGTGGCGTGACTTTGT
ATTAAAAGGACATAAAGATACTAATCGCCGTATTGATTACAGTTACGAAATCAATCCCGTGGGAACGCCG
CAGGAATGTATTGACATAATTCAAAAAGACATTGATGCTACAGGAATATCAAATATTTGTTGTGGATTTG
AAGCTAATGGAACAGTAGACGAAATTATTGCTTCCATGAAGCTCTTCCAGTCTGATGTCATGCCATTTCT
TAAAGAAAAACAACGTTCGCTATTATATTATGGCGGTGGCGGTAGCGGCGGTGGCGGTAGCGGCGGTGGC
GGTAGCGGCGGTGGCGGTAGCAAATTTGGATTGTTCTTCCTTAACTTCATCAATTCAACAACTGTTCAAG
AACAGAGTATAGTTCGCATGCAGGAAATAACGGAGTATGTTGATAAGTTGAATTTTGAACAGATTTTAGT
GTATGAAAATCATTTTTCAGATAATGGTGTTGTCGGCGCTCCTCTGACTGTTTCTGGTTTTCTGCTCGGT
TTAACAGAGAAAATTAAAATTGGTTCATTAAATCACATCATTACAACTCATCATCCTGTCCGCATAGCGG
AGGAAGCTTGCTTATTGGATCAGTTAAGTGAAGGGAGATTTATTTTAGGGTTTAGTGATTGCGAAAAAAA
AGATGAAATGCATTTTTTTAATCGCCCGGTTGAATATCAACAGCAACTATTTGAAGAGTGTTATGAAATC
ATTAACGATGCTTTAACAACAGGCTATTGTAATCCAGATAACGATTTTTATAGCTTCCCTAAAATATCTG
TAAATCCCCATGCTTATACGCCAGGCGGACCTCGGAAATATGTAACAGCAACCAGTCATCATATTGTTGA
GTGGGCGGCCAAAAAAGGTATTCCTCTCATCTTTAAGTGGGATGATTCTAATGATGTTAGATATGAATAT
GCTGAAAGATATAAAGCCGTTGCGGATAAATATGACGTTGACCTATCAGAGATAGACCATCAGTTAATGA
TATTAGTTAACTATAACGAAGATAGTAATAAAGCTAAACAAGAGACGCGTGCATTTATTAGTGATTATGT
TCTTGAAATGCACCCTAATGAAAATTTCGAAAATAAACTTGAAGAAATAATTGCAGAAAACGCTGTCGGA
AATTATACGGAGTGTATAACTGCGGCTAAGTTGGCAATTGAAAAGTGTGGTGCGAAAAGTGTATTGCTGT
CCTTTGAACCAATGAATGATTTGATGAGCCAAAAAAATGTAATCAATATTGTTGATGATAATATTAAGAA
GTACCACACGGAATATACCTAAACTTAATTAACGGCACTCCTCAGCAAATATAATGACCCTCTTGATAAC
CCAAGAGGGCATTTTTTAATGCCCATGGCGTCATGTTGAAAATCTCCATTACGCGAACGCGAAGTCCGAC
TCTAAGATGTCACGGAGGTTCAAGTTACCTTTAGCCGGAAGTGCTGGCATTTTGTCCAATTGAGACTCGT
GCAACTGGTCAGCGAACTGGTCGTAGAAATCAGCCAGTACATCACAAGACTCATATGTGTCAACCATAGT
TTCGCGCACTGCTTTGAACAGGTTCGCAGCGTCAGCCGGAATGGTACCGAAGGAGTCGTGAATCAGTGCA
AAAGATTCGATTCCGTACTTCTCGTGTGCCCACACTACAGTCTTACGAAGGTGGCTACCGTCTTGGCTGT
GTACAAAGTTAGGAGCGATACCAGACTCCTGTTTGTGTGCATCAATCTCGCTATCTTTGTTGGTGTTAAT
GGTAGGCTGTAAGCGGAACTGACCGAGGAACATCAGGTTCAAGCGCGTCTGAATAGGCTTCTTGTATTCC
TGCCACACAGGGAAACCATCAGGAGTTACCCAATGCACAGCGCAACGCTTGCGAAGAATCTCTCCAGTCT
TCTTATCTTTGACCTCAGCAGCCAGCAGCTTAGCAGCAGACTTAAGCCAGTTCATTGCTTCAACCGCAGC
TACCACCGTCACGCTCACAGATTCCCAAATCAGCTTAGCCATGTATCCAGCAGCCTGATTCGGCTGAGTG
AACATCAGACCCTTGCCGGAATCAATAGCTGGCTGAATGGTATCTTCCAGCACTTGTTGACGGAAGCCGA
ACTCTTTGGACCCGTAAGCCAGCGTCATGACTGAACGCTTAGTCACACTGCGAGTAACACCGTAAGCCAG
CCATTGACCAGCCAGTGCCTTAGTGCCCAGCTTGACTTTCTCAGAGATTTCACCAGTGTTCTCATCGGTC
ACGGTAACTACTTCGTTATCGGTCCCATTGATTGCGTCTGCTTGTAGAATCTCGTTGACTTTCTTAGCAA
CAATCCCGTAGATGTCCTGAACGGTTTCACTAGGAAGCAAGTTAACCGCGCGACCACCTACCTCATCTCG
GAGCATCGCGGAGAAGTGCTGGATGCCAGAGCAAGACCCGTCAAACGCCAGCGGAAGGGAGCAGTTATAG
CTCAGGCCGTGGTGCTGTACCCCAGCGTACTCAAAGCAGAACGCAAGGAAGCAGAACGGAGAATCTTGCT
CAGCCCACCAAGTGTTCTCCAGTGGAGACTTAGCGCAAGCCATGATGTTCTCGTGGTTTTCCTCAATGAA
CTTGATGCGCTCAGGGAACGGAACCTTATCGACACCCGCACAGTTTGCACCGTGGATTTTCAGCCAGTAG
TAACCTTCCTTACCGATTGGTTTACCTTTCGCCAGCGTAAGCAGTCCTTTGGTCATATCGTTACCTTGCG
GGTTGAACATTGACACAGCGTAAACACGACCGCGCCAGTCCATGTTGTAAGGGAACCAGATGGCCTTATG
GTTAGCAAACTTATTGGCTTGCTCAAGCATGAACTCAAGGCTGATACGGCGAGACTTGCGAGCCTTGTCC
TTGCGGTACACAGCAGCGGCAGCACGTTTCCACGCGGTGAGAGCCTCAGGATTCATGTCGATGTCTTCCG
GTTTCATCGGGAGTTCTTCACGCTCAATCGCAGGGATGTCCTCGACCGGACAATGCTTCCACTTGGTGAT
TACGTTGGCGACCGCTAGGACTTTCTTGTTGATTTTCCATGCGGTGTTTTGCGCAATGTTAATCGCTTTG
TACACCTCAGGCATGTAAACGTCTTCGTAGCGCATCAGTGCTTTCTTACTGTGAGTACGCACCAGCGCCA
GAGGACGACGACCGTTAGCCCAATAGCCACCACCAGTAATGCCAGTCCACGGCTTAGGAGGAACTACGCA
AGGTTGGAACATCGGAGAGATGCCAGCCAGCGCACCTGCACGGGTTGCGATAGCCTCAGCGTATTCAGGT
GCGAGTTCGATAGTCTCAGAGTCTTGACCTACTACGCCAGCATTTTGGCGGTGTAAGCTAACCATTCCGG
TTGACTCAATGAGCATCTCGATGCAGCGTACTCCTACATGAATAGAGTCTTCCTTATGCCACGAAGACCA
CGCCTCGCCACCGAGTAGACCCTTAGAGAGCATGTCAGCCTCGACAACTTGCATAAATGCTTTCTTGTAG
ACGTGCCCTACGCGCTTGTTGAGTTGTTCCTCAACGTTTTTCTTGAAGTGCTTAGCTTCAAGGTCACGGA
TACGACCGAAGCGAGCCTCGTCCTCAATGGCCCGACCGATTGCGCTTGCTACAGCCTGAACGGTTGTATT
GTCAGCACTGGTTAGGCAAGCCAGAGTGGTCTTAATTGTGATGTACGCTACGGCTTCCGGCTTGATTTCT
TGCAGGAACTGGAAGGCTGTCGGGCGCTTGCCGCGCTTAGCTTTTACTTCCTCAAACCAGTCGTTGATGC
GTGCAATCATCTTAGGGAGTAGGGTAGTGATGAGAGGCTTAGCGGCAGCGTTATCCGCAACCTCACCAGC
TTTAAGTTGACGCTCAAACATCTTGCGGAAGCGTGCTTCACCCATCTCGTAAGACTCATGCTCAAGGGCC
AACTGTTCGCGAGCTAAACGCTCACCGTAATGGTCAGCCAGAGTGTTGAACGGGATAGCAGCCAGTTCGA
TGTCAGAGAAGTCGTTCTTAGCGATGTTAATCGTGTTGTTGGTGGTTTCTTCGTCACCTTCTTCACGCAG
GTCCATGTGACCAACCAGCGGGTGAGCAGACCAAGCCAGGGTGCACAGTTTCTGACGGTCAGAAGTGACC
AGTTCGTTCTTCTCCCACCAACGCTTAAGGTCGAACGAAGGGGAAGCCTTCGGCGCCACCTCATGATGGG
CGCGAAGCACAGCGCCTTCGTACTTAGCCAGCAGTGTGACAAGCAGTGAGCGAAGGGATTGCATTTGGGC
TGGCGTAAAGTTAGCGTCGAACTTACCTTTATCGTCGATACCACCAACAAGGCAGACGCCGATAGAGTTG
TGGTTGTAACCCTTAGCGTGAGAGCCTACAGCCATCTCATCTCGTCCTGCCTCCACAGTACCGTCTCGCT
TGATGATAAAGTGGTATCCCACATCGAGCCAACCCTGCTCTTTGTGCCACTGGCGAATCTCACGGACACC
AACATTCTGACTTGGCTTGGTAGCCGAGCAGTGAACAAAGATTGCGTCAGTAGATTCACGTTGTTTAAAC
TGTACACGAGCCATTTTTTTTTTCCTTTCGAGGAAGGAACTCTAGTAAAAGTTAAACAAAATTATTTGTA
GAGGGAAACCGTTGTGGTCTCCCTGAATATATATTACGAGCCTTATGCATGCCCGTAAAGTTATCCAGCA
ACCACTCATAGACCTAGGGCAGCAGATAGGGACGACGTGGTGTTAGCTGTGCTCTAGAATAAAACGAAAG
GCCCAGTCTTTCGACTGAGCCTTTCGTTTTATTTGACCGGAAATCAGAATTGGTTAATTGGTTGTAACAC
TGGCAGAGCATTACGTTACCAATGCTTAATCAGTGAGGCACCTATCTCAGCGATCTGTCTATTTCGTTCA
TCCATAGTTGCCTGACTCCCCGTCGTGTAGATAACTACGATACGGGAGGGCTTACCATCTGGCCCCAGTG
CTGCAATGATACCGCGAGACCCACGCTCACCGGCTCCAGATTTATCAGCAATAAACCAGCCAGCCGGAAG
GGCCGAGCGCAGAAGTGGTCCTGCAACTTTATCCGCCTCCATCCAGTCTATTAATTGTTGCCGGGAAGCT
AGAGTAAGTAGTTCGCCAGTTAATAGTTTGCGCAACGTTGTTGCCATTGCTACAGGCATCGTGGTGTCAC
GCTCGTCGTTTGGTATGGCTTCATTCAGCTCCGGTTCCCAACGATCAAGGCGAGTTACATGATCCCCCAT
GTTGTGCAAAAAAGCGGTTAGCTCCTTCGGTCCTCCGATCGTTGTCAGAAGTAAGTTGGCCGCAGTGTTA
TCACTCATGGTTATGGCAGCACTGCATAATTCTCTTACTGTCATGCCATCCGTAAGATGCTTTTCTGTGA
CTGGTGAGTACTCAACCAAGTCATTCTGAGAATAGTGTATGCGGCGACCGAGTTGCTCTTGCCCGGCGTC
AATACGGGATAATACCGCGCCACATAGCAGAACTTTAAAAGTGCTCATCATTGGAAAACGTTCTTCGGGG
CGAAAACTCTCAAGGATCTTACCGCTGTTGAGATCCAGTTCGATGTAACCCACTCGTGCACCCAACTGAT
CTTCAGCATCTTTTACTTTCACCAGCGTTTCTGGGTGAGCAAAAACAGGAAGGCAAAATGCCGCAAAAAA
GGGAATAAGGGCGACACGGAAATGTTGAATACTCATACTCTTCCTTTTTCAATATTATTGAAGCATTTAT
CAGGGTTATTGTCTCATGAGCGGATACATATTTGAATGTATTTAGAAAAATAAACAAATAGGGGTTCCGC
GCACATTTCCCCGAAAAGTGCCACCTGACGTCTAAGAAACCATTATTATCATGACATTAACCTATAAAAA
TAGGCGTATCACGAGGCCCTTAGGCCAAATAGGCCGT
